>Addgene plasmid #236869 | Nluc-KRAS(G12C)-cRAF(RBD)-HaloTag BiBRET Vector | addgene full sequence | sequence record 473392 | Addgene NGS Result
ACGCGTTAATTAAGACGTCGGCAGTGAAAAAAATGCTTTATTTGTGAAATTTGTGATGCTATTGCTTTAT
TTGTAACCATTATAAGCTGCAATAAACAAGTTAACAACAACAATTGCATTCATTTTATGTTTCAGGTTCA
GGGGGAGGTGTGGGAGGTTTTTTAAAGCAAGTAAAACCTCTACAAATGTGGTATGGCTGATTATGATCCG
CGGCCGCAATACGTCGACGTTATCAGCTGACTTCGTACGAGAGCCTAGGTGTTTCTAGAGGATCCCCGGG
TACCGAGCCCGAATTCGTTTAAACTTACATAATTACACACTTTGTCTTTGACTTCTTTTTCTTCTTTTTA
CCATCTTTGCTCATCTTTTCTTTATGTTTTCGAATTTCTCGAACTAATGTATAGAAGGCATCATCAACAC
CCTGTCTTGTCTTTGCTGATGTTTCAATAAAAGGAATTCCATAACTTCTTGCTAAGTCCTGAGCCTGTTT
TGTGTCTACTGTTCTAGAAGGCAAATCACATTTATTTCCTACTAGGACCATAGGTACATCTTCAGAGTCC
TTAACTCTTTTAATTTGTTCTCTATAATGGTGAATATCTTCAAATGATTTAGTATTATTTATGGCAAATA
CACAAAGAAAGCCCTCCCCAGTCCTCATGTACTGGTCCCTCATTGCACTGTACTCCTCTTGACCTGCTGT
GTCGAGAATATCCAAGAGACAGGTTTCTCCATCAATTACTACTTGCTTCCTGTAGGAATCCTCTATTGTT
GGATCATATTCGTCCACAAAATGATTCTGAATTAGCTGTATCGTCAAGGCACTCTTGCCTACGCCGCAAG
CTCCAACTACCACAAGTTTATATTCAGTCATGGCGATCGCGCCGCTCGAGCCCGCCAGAATGCGTTCGCA
CAGCCGCCAGCCGGTCACTCCGTTGATGGTTACTCGGAACAGCAGGGAGCCGTCGGGGTTGATCAGGCGC
TCGTCGATAATTTTGTTGCCGTTCCACAGGGTCCCTGTTACAGTGATCTTTTTGCCGTCGAACACGGCGA
TGCCTTCATACGGCCGTCCGAAATAGTCGATCATGTTCGGCGTAACCCCGTCGATTACCAGTGTGCCATA
GTGCAGGATCACCTTAAAGTGATGATCATCCACAGGGTACACCACCTTAAAAATTTTTTCGATCTGGCCC
ATTTGGTCGCCGCTCAGACCTTCATACGGGATGATGACATGGATGTCGATCTTCAGCCCATTTTCACCGC
TCAGGACAATCCTTTGGATCGGAGTTACGGACACCCCGAGATTCTGAAACAAACTGGACACACCTCCCTG
TTCAAGGACTTGGTCCAGGTTGTAGCCGGCTGTCTGTCGCCAGTCCCCAACGAAATCTTCGAGTGTGAAG
ACCATGGTGAGCGCTAGCTGCAAAAAGAACAAGTAGCTTGTATTCTATAGTGTCACCTAAATGGGCGATC
TGACGGTTCACTAAACCAGCTCTGCTTATATAGGCCTCCCTGGCGCGCCACTAGTTATTAATAGTAATCA
ATTACGGGGTCATTAGTTCATAGCCCATATATGGAGTTCCGCGTTACATAACTTACGGTAAATGGCCCGC
CTGGCTGACCGCCCAACGACCCCCGCCCATTGACGTCAATAATGACGTATGTTCCCATAGTAACGCCAAT
AGGGACTTTCCATTGACGTCAATGGGTGGAGTATTTACGGTAAACTGCCCACTTGGCAGTACATCAAGTG
TATCATATGCCAAGTCCGCCCCCTATTGACGTCAATGACGGTAAATGGCCCGCCTGGCATTATGCCCAGT
ACATGACCTTACGGGACTTTCCTACTTGGCAGTACATCTACGTATTAGTCATCGCTATTACCATGGTGAT
GCGGTTTTGGCAGTACACCAATGGGCGTGGATAGCGGTTTGACTCACGGGGATTTCCAAGTCTCCACCCC
ATTGACGTCAATGGGAGTTTGTTTTGGCACCAAAATCAACGGGACTTTCCAAAATGTCGTAATAACCCCG
CCCCGTTGACGCAAATGGGCGGTAGGCGTGTACGGTGGGAGGTCTATATAAGCAGAGCTGGTTTAGTGAA
CCGTCAGATCACTAGAAGCTTTATTGCGGTAGTTTATCACAGTTAAATTGCTAACGCAGTCAGTGCTTCT
GACACAACAGTCTCGAACTTAAGCTGCAGAAGTTGGTCGTGAGGCACTGGGCAGGTAAGTATCAAGGTTA
CAAGACAGGTTTAAGGAGACCAATAGAAACTGGGCTTGTCGAGACAGAGAAGACTCTTGCGTTTCTGATA
GGCACCTATTGGTCTTACTGACATCCACTTTGCCTTTCTCTCCACAGGTGTCCACTCCCAGTTCAATTAC
AGCTCTTAAGGCTAGAGTATTAATACGACTCACTATAGGGCTAGCGATCGCCATGCCTTCTAAGACAAGC
AACACTATCCGTGTTTTCTTGCCGAACAAGCAAAGAACAGTGGTCAATGTGCGAAATGGAATGAGCTTGC
ATGACTGCCTTATGAAAGCACTCAAGGTGAGGGGCCTGCAACCAGAGTGCTGTGCAGTGTTCAGACTTCT
CCACGAACACAAAGGTAAAAAAGCACGCTTAGATTGGAATACTGATGCTGCGTCTTTGATTGGAGAAGAA
CTTCAAGTAGATTTCCTGGATCATGTTTCTCTCGAGCCAACCACTGAGGATCTGTACTTTCAGAGCGATA
ACGATGGATCCGAAATCGGTACTGGCTTTCCATTCGACCCCCATTATGTGGAAGTCCTGGGCGAGCGCAT
GCACTACGTCGATGTTGGTCCGCGCGATGGCACCCCTGTGCTGTTCCTGCACGGTAACCCGACCTCCTCC
TACGTGTGGCGCAACATCATCCCGCATGTTGCACCGACCCATCGCTGCATTGCTCCAGACCTGATCGGTA
TGGGCAAATCCGACAAACCAGACCTGGGTTATTTCTTCGACGACCACGTCCGCTTCATGGATGCCTTCAT
CGAAGCCCTGGGTCTGGAAGAGGTCGTCCTGGTCATTCACGACTGGGGCTCCGCTCTGGGTTTCCACTGG
GCCAAGCGCAATCCAGAGCGCGTCAAAGGTATTGCATTTATGGAGTTCATCCGCCCTATCCCGACCTGGG
ACGAATGGCCAGAATTTGCCCGCGAGACCTTCCAGGCCTTCCGCACCACCGACGTCGGCCGCAAGCTGAT
CATCGATCAGAACGTTTTTATCGAGGGTACGCTGCCGATGGGTGTCGTCCGCCCGCTGACTGAAGTCGAG
ATGGACCATTACCGCGAGCCGTTCCTGAATCCTGTTGACCGCGAGCCACTGTGGCGCTTCCCAAACGAGC
TGCCAATCGCCGGTGAGCCAGCGAACATCGTCGCGCTGGTCGAAGAATACATGGACTGGCTGCACCAGTC
CCCTGTCCCGAAGCTGCTGTTCTGGGGCACCCCAGGCGTTCTGATCCCACCGGCCGAAGCCGCTCGCCTG
GCCAAAAGCCTGCCTAACTGCAAGGCTGTGGACATCGGCCCGGGTCTGAATCTGCTGCAAGAAGACAACC
CGGACCTGATCGGCAGCGAGATCGCGCGCTGGCTGTCTACTCTGGAGATTTCCGGTTAATAGAATTCTAG
AGTCGACCTGCAGGCATGCAAGCTGATTTGGCTGCTGCCACCGCTGAGCAAGGCCGCTTCGAGCAGACAT
GATAAGATACATTGATGAGTTTGGACAAACCACAACTAGAATGCAGTGAAAAAAATGCTTTATTTGTGAA
ATTTGTGATGCTATTGCTTTATTTGTAACCATTATAAGCTGCAATAAACAAGTTAACAACAACAATTGCA
TTCATTTTATGTTTCAGGTTCAGGGGGAGATGTGGGAGGTTTTTTTAAGCAAGTAAAACCTCTACAAATG
TGGTAAAATCTTAATTAAGAATTCTAATATAACTTCGTATAGCATACATTATACGAAGTTATGGATCCAC
TGTTGACAATTAATCATCGGCATAGTATATCGGCATAGTATAATACGACAAGGTGAGGAACTAAACCCAG
GAGGCAGATCATGATTGAACAAGATGGATTGCACGCAGGTTCTCCGGCCGCTTGGGTGGAGAGGCTATTC
GGCTATGACTGGGCACAACAGACAATCGGCTGCTCTGATGCCGCCGTGTTCCGGCTGTCAGCGCAGGGGC
GCCCGGTTCTTTTTGTCAAGACCGACCTGTCCGGTGCCCTGAATGAACTGCAGGACGAGGCAGCGCGGCT
ATCGTGGCTGGCCACGACGGGCGTTCCTTGCGCAGCTGTGCTCGACGTTGTCACTGAAGCGGGAAGGGAC
TGGCTGCTATTGGGCGAAGTGCCGGGGCAGGATCTCCTGTCATCTCACCTTGCTCCTGCCGAGAAAGTAT
CCATCATGGCTGATGCAATGCGGCGGCTGCATACGCTTGATCCGGCTACCTGCCCATTCGACCACCAAGC
GAAACATCGCATCGAGCGAGCACGTACTCGGATGGAAGCCGGTCTTGTCGATCAGGATGATCTGGACGAA
GAGCATCAGGGGCTCGCGCCAGCCGAACTGTTCGCCAGGCTCAAGGCGCGCATGCCCGACGGCGAGGATC
TCGTCGTGACCCATGGCGATGCCTGCTTGCCGAATATCATGGTGGAAAATGGCCGCTTTTCTGGATTCAT
CGACTGTGGCCGGCTGGGTGTGGCGGACCGCTATCAGGACATAGCGTTGGCTACCCGTGATATTGCTGAA
GAGCTTGGCGGCGAATGGGCTGACCGCTTCCTCGTGCTTTACGGTATCGCCGCTCCCGATTCGCAGCGCA
TCGCCTTCTATCGCCTTCTTGACGAGTTCTTCTGATTCGAAATGACCGACCAAGCGACGCCCAACCGGTA
TCAGCTCACTCAAAGGCGGTAATACGGTTATCCACAGAATCAGGGGATAACGCAGGAAAGAACATGTGAG
CAAAAGGCCAGCAAAAGGCCAGGAACCGTAAAAAGGCCGCGTTGCTGGCGTTTTTCCATAGGCTCCGCCC
CCCTGACGAGCATCACAAAAATCGACGCTCAAGTCAGAGGTGGCGAAACCCGACAGGACTATAAAGATAC
CAGGCGTTTCCCCCTGGAAGCTCCCTCGTGCGCTCTCCTGTTCCGACCCTGCCGCTTACCGGATACCTGT
CCGCCTTTCTCCCTTCGGGAAGCGTGGCGCTTTCTCATAGCTCACGCTGTAGGTATCTCAGTTCGGTGTA
GGTCGTTCGCTCCAAGCTGGGCTGTGTGCACGAACCCCCCGTTCAGCCCGACCGCTGCGCCTTATCCGGT
AACTATCGTCTTGAGTCCAACCCGGTAAGACACGACTTATCGCCACTGGCAGCAGCCACTGGTAACAGGA
TTAGCAGAGCGAGGTATGTAGGCGGTGCTACAGAGTTCTTGAAGTGGTGGCCTAACTACGGCTACACTAG
AAGGACAGTATTTGGTATCTGCGCTCTGCTGAAGCCAGTTACCTTCGGAAAAAGAGTTGGTAGCTCTTGA
TCCGGCAAACAAACCACCGCTGGTAGCGGTGGTTTTTTTGTTTGCAAGCAGCAGATTACGCGCAGAAAAA
AAGGATTTCAAGAAGATCCTTTGATCTTTTCTACGGGGTCTGACGCTCAGTGGAACGAAAACTCACGTTA
AGGGATTTTGGTCATGAGATTATCAAAAAGGATCTTCACCTAGATCCTTTTATAGTCCGGAATCGTCACA
CAAAAAACCAACACACAGATGTAATGAAAATAAAGATATTTTATTGCGGCCATCGTGATGGCTAGAGTTT
AGCCCTCCCACACATAACCAGAGGGCAGCAATTCACGAATCCCAACTGCCGTCGGCTGTCCATCACTGTC
CTTCACTATGGCTTTGATCCCAGGATGCAGATCGAGAAGCACCTGTCGGCACCGTCCGCAGGGGCTCAAG
ATGCCCCTGTTCTCATTTCCGATCGCGACGATACAAGTCAGGTTGCCAGCTGCCGCAGCAGCAGCAGTGC
CCAGCACCACGAGTTCTGCACAAGGTCCCCCAGTAAAATGATATACATTGACACCAGTGAAGATGCGGCC
GTCGCTAGAGAGAGCTGCGCTGGCGACGCTGTAGTCTTCAGAGATGGGGATGCTGTTGATTGTAGCCGTT
GCTCTTTCAATGAGGGTGGATTCTTCTTGAGACAAAGGCTTGGCCATGGTGGCGCTAGTGTCAGAAGAAT
CGAGCTTTTTGCAAAAGCCTAGGCCTCCAAAAAAGCCTCCTCACTACTTCTGGAATAGCTCAGAGGCCGA
GGCGGCCTCGGCCTCTGCATAAATAAAAAAAATTAGTCAGCCATGGGGCGGAGAATGGGCGGAACTGGGC
GGAGTTAGGGGCGGGATGGGCGGAGTTAGGGGCGGGACTATGGTTGCTGACTAATTGAGATGCATGCTTT
GCATACTTCTGCCTGCTGGGGAGCCTGGGGACTTTCCACACCTGGTTGCTGACTAATTGAGATGCATGCT
TTGCATACTTCTGCCTGCTGGGGAGCCTGGGGACTTTCCACACCCTAACTGACACACATTCCACAGCTGG
TTCTTTCCGCCTCAGAAGGTACCTAACCAAGTTCCTCTTTCAGAGGTTATTTCAGGCCATGGTGCTGCGC
AAG
Features (pLannotate 1.2.2; 24 found; start..end, strand, type, name):
     21..102     -  polyA_signal   SV40 poly(A) signal: SV40 polyadenylation signal
    125..208     -  CDS            large T antigen (fragment): large T antigen from SV40 (simian virus 40)
    264..296     -  misc_feature   MCS (fragment): pUC18/19 multiple cloning site
    305..871     -  CDS            K-Ras: human small GTPase proto-oncoprotein
    893..1405    -  CDS            Nluc: NanoLuc® luciferase human codon-optimized
   1444..1462    -  promoter       SP6 promoter: promoter for bacteriophage SP6 RNA polymerase
   1488..1510    -  promoter       minimal CMV promoter (fragment): human cytomegalovirus (CMV) immediate early promoter
   1520..1885    +  enhancer       CMV enhancer: human cytomegalovirus immediate early enhancer
   1887..2086    +  promoter       CMV promoter: human cytomegalovirus (CMV) immediate early promoter
   2225..2357    +  intron         chimeric intron: chimera between introns from human β-globin and immunoglobulin heavy chain genes
   2401..2419    +  promoter       T7 promoter: promoter for bacteriophage T7 RNA polymerase
   2436..2693    +  CDS            RAF1 (fragment): RAF1_HUMAN - Also known as RAF. Experimental evidence at protein level: Swiss-Prot protein existence level 1. Serine/threonine-protein kinase that acts as a regulatory link between the membrane-associated Ras GTPases and the MAPK/ERK cascade, and this critical regulatory link functions as a switch determining cell fate decisions including proliferation, differentiation, apoptosis, survival and oncogenic transformation. RAF1 activation initiates a mitogen-activated protein kinase (MAPK) cascade that comprises a sequential phosphorylation of the dual-specific MAPK kinases (MAP2K1/MEK1 and MAP2K2
   2706..2726    +  CDS            TEV site: tobacco etch virus (TEV) protease recognition and cleavage site
   2742..3625    +  CDS            HaloTag® (fragment): modified bacterial dehalogenase that forms covalent bonds with chloroalkane derivatives
   3636..3664    +  misc_feature   MCS (fragment): pUC18/19 multiple cloning site
   3713..3834    -  polyA_signal   SV40 poly(A) signal: SV40 polyadenylation signal
   3857..3925    -  CDS            large T antigen (fragment): large T antigen from SV40 (simian virus 40)
   3949..3982    +  protein_bind   loxP: Cre-mediated recombination occurs in the 8-bp core sequence (GCATACAT). Cre recombinase
   3992..4039    +  promoter       EM7 promoter: synthetic bacterial promoter&nbsp
   4071..4862    +  CDS            neo: KKA2_KLEPN - Also known as kan, nptII. Experimental evidence at protein level: Swiss-Prot protein existence level 1. Resistance to kanamycin, neomycin, paromomycin, ribostamycin, butirosin and gentamicin B. From Klebsiella pneumoniae.
   5023..5611    -  rep_origin     ori: high-copy-number ColE1/pMB1/pBR322/pUC origin of replication
   5737..5785    -  polyA_signal   poly(A) signal: synthetic polyadenylation signal
   5809..6207    -  CDS            BSD: blasticidin S deaminase; Aspergillus terreus BSD; confers resistance to blasticidin
   6238..6595    -  promoter       SV40 promoter: SV40 enhancer and early promoter
