[The description below was written by a language model from this plasmid's Addgene catalogue record and pLannotate feature annotations shown in this document.]
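Description:
Nluc-KRAS(G12C)-cRAF(RBD)-HaloTag BiBRET Vector is a 6,653 nt mammalian expression plasmid that delivers both partners of a bioluminescence resonance energy transfer (BRET) pair from a single molecule. According to the record it was assembled from two BiBRET backbones, pFC221K HaloTag CMV-Blast and pFN224C NanoLuc CMV-Neo BiBRET-Balanced. It replicates in E. coli from a high-copy ColE1/pUC-type origin and is selected with kanamycin through an EM7-driven neo/nptII gene, which is preceded by a single annotated loxP site. For selection in mammalian cells, a blasticidin S deaminase gene is driven by the SV40 enhancer/early promoter and terminated by a synthetic poly(A) signal.

The payload is organised as two divergent transcription units around a central CMV enhancer. In one direction, the full CMV promoter, a chimeric β-globin/immunoglobulin intron and a T7 promoter precede a fragment of human RAF1 corresponding to the Ras-binding domain. This fragment is followed by a TEV protease site and a C-terminal HaloTag, ending in an SV40 poly(A) signal. In the opposite direction, a minimal CMV promoter fragment and an SP6 promoter precede NanoLuc luciferase fused to the N terminus of human KRAS carrying the G12C mutation, with its own SV40 poly(A) signal. The weaker minimal promoter on the luciferase donor side and the full promoter on the HaloTag acceptor side plausibly set the relative levels of the two proteins, although the record does not say so explicitly.

When HaloTag is covalently labelled with a fluorescent chloroalkane ligand, binding of KRAS(G12C) to the cRAF RBD brings donor and acceptor close enough for energy transfer. The construct is therefore suited to monitoring this oncogenic interaction, and its disruption, in live cells.
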