Addgene plasmid #236869: Nluc-KRAS(G12C)-cRAF(RBD)-HaloTag BiBRET Vector
Purpose: Express NanoLuc(R)-KRAS(G12C)-cRAF(RBD)-HaloTag(R) in Mammalian Cells under a CMV promoter
Depositing lab: Promega Corporation.
Backbone
  Vector backbone: pFC221K HaloTag(R) CMV-Blast BiBRET Vector and pFN224C NanoLuc(R) CMV-Neo BiBRET-Balanced Vector
  Vector type: Mammalian Expression
  Selectable markers: Blasticidin
Growth in bacteria
  Bacterial resistance: Kanamycin, 50 μg/mL
  Growth temperature: 37°C
  Growth strain: DH5alpha
  Copy number: High Copy
Gene/Insert 1
  Gene/Insert name: KRAS
  Species: H. sapiens (human)
  Mutation: G12C
  Entrez Gene: KRAS (a.k.a. 'C-K-RAS, C-K-RAS, CFC2, K-RAS2A, K-RAS2B, K-RAS4A, K-RAS4B, K-Ras, K-Ras 2, KI-RAS, KRAS1, KRAS2, NS, NS3, OES, RALD, RASK2, c-Ki-ras, c-Ki-ras2)
  Promoter: CMV
  Tag / fusion protein: NanoLuc (R) (N terminal on backbone)
  Cloning method: Other
Gene/Insert 2
  Gene/Insert name: cRAF(RBD)
  Species: H. sapiens (human)
  Entrez Gene: RAF1 (a.k.a. CMD1NN, CRAF, NS5, Raf-1, c-Raf)
  Tag / fusion protein: HaloTag (R) (C terminal on backbone)
Terms and licenses: Academic/Nonprofit Terms; Industry Terms
How to cite: Nluc-KRAS(G12C)-cRAF(RBD)-HaloTag BiBRET Vector was a gift from Promega Corporation (Addgene plasmid # 236869 ; http://n2t.net/addgene:236869 ; RRID:Addgene_236869)
